>Addgene plasmid #120818 | pcDNA3.2/NS2A | depositor full sequence | sequence record 229589 | pcDNA3.2/NS2A sequence 6216 bps
GACGGATCGGGAGATCTCCCGATCCCCTATGGTCGACTCTCAGTACAATCTGCTCTGATGCCGCATAGTT
AAGCCAGTATCTGCTCCCTGCTTGTGTGTTGGAGGTCGCTGAGTAGTGCGCGAGCAAAATTTAAGCTACA
ACAAGGCAAGGCTTGACCGACAATTGCATGAAGAATCTGCTTAGGGTTAGGCGTTTTGCGCTGCTTCGCG
ATGTACGGGCCAGATATACGCGTTGACATTGATTATTGACTAGTTATTAATAGTAATCAATTACGGGGTC
ATTAGTTCATAGCCCATATATGGAGTTCCGCGTTACATAACTTACGGTAAATGGCCCGCCTGGCTGACCG
CCCAACGACCCCCGCCCATTGACGTCAATAATGACGTATGTTCCCATAGTAACGCCAATAGGGACTTTCC
ATTGACGTCAATGGGTGGACTATTTACGGTAAACTGCCCACTTGGCAGTACATCAAGTGTATCATATGCC
AAGTACGCCCCCTATTGACGTCAATGACGGTAAATGGCCCGCCTGGCATTATGCCCAGTACATGACCTTA
TGGGACTTTCCTACTTGGCAGTACATCTACGTATTAGTCATCGCTATTACCATGGTGATGCGGTTTTGGC
AGTACATCAATGGGCGTGGATAGCGGTTTGACTCACGGGGATTTCCAAGTCTCCACCCCATTGACGTCAA
TGGGAGTTTGTTTTGGCACCAAAATCAACGGGACTTTCCAAAATGTCGTAACAACTCCGCCCCATTGACG
CAAATGGGCGGTAGGCGTGTACGGTGGGAGGTCTATATAAGCAGAGCTCTCTGGCTAACTAGAGAACCCA
CTGCTTACTGGCTTATCGAAATTAATACGACTCACTATAGGGAGACCCAAGCTGGCTAGTTAAGCTATCA
ACAAGTTTGTACAAAAAAGCAGGCTCCGAATTCGCCCTTAGGAGGACAGCTATGGGATCAACTGATCACA
TGGATCACTTCTCCCTTGGAGTGCTTGTGATTCTGCTCATGGTGCAGGAAGGGCTGAAGAAGAGAATGAC
CACAAAGATCATCATAAGCACATCAATGGCAGTGCTGGTAGCTATGATCCTGGGAGGATTTTCAATGAGT
GACCTGGCTAAGCTTGCAATTTTGATGGGCGCCACCTTCGCGGAAATGAACACTGGAGGAGATGTAGCTC
ATCTGGCGCTGATAGCGGCATTCAAAGTCAGACCAGCGTTGCTGGTATCTTTCATCTTCAGAGCTAATTG
GACACCCCGTGAAAGCATGCTGCTGGCCTTGGCCTCGTGTCTTTTGCAAACTGCGATCTCCGCCTTGGAA
GGCGACCTGATGGTTCTCATCAATGGTTTTGCTTTGGCCTGGTTGGCAATACGAGCGATGGTTGTTCCAC
GCACTGATAACATCACCTTGGCAATCCTGGCTGCTCTGACACCACTGGCCCGGGGCACACTGCTTGTGGC
GTGGAGAGCAGGCCTTGCTACTTGCGGGGGGTTTATGCTCCTCTCTCTGAAGGGAAAAGGCAGTGTGAAG
AAGAACTTACCATTTGTCATGGCCCTGGGACTAACCGCTGTGAGGCTGGTCGACCCCATCAACGTGGTGG
GACTGCTGTTGCTCACAAGGAGTGGGAAGCGGAAGGGCGAATTCGACCCAGCTTTCTTGTACAAAGTGGT
TGATCTAGAGGGCCCGCGGTTCGAAGGTAAGCCTATCCCTAACCCTCTCCTCGGTCTCGATTCTACGCGT
ACCGGTTAGTAATGAGTTTAAACGGGGGAGGCTAACTGAAACACGGAAGGAGACAATACCGGAAGGAACC
CGCGCTATGACGGCAATAAAAAGACAGAATAAAACGCACGGGTGTTGGGTCGTTTGTTCATAAACGCGGG
GTTCGGTCCCAGGGCTGGCACTCTGTCGATACCCCACCGAGACCCCATTGGGGCCAATACGCCCGCGTTT
CTTCCTTTTCCCCACCCCACCCCCCAAGTTCGGGTGAAGGCCCAGGGCTCGCAGCCAACGTCGGGGCGGC
AGGCCCTGCCATAGCAGATCTGCGCAGCTGGGGCTCTAGGGGGTATCCCC
[124 nt withheld, positions 2081-2204]
C
[32 nt withheld, positions 2206-2237]
CA
[57 nt withheld, positions 2240-2296]
A
[49 nt withheld, positions 2298-2346]
CCTTTGACGTTGGAGTCCACGTTCTTT
[37 nt withheld, positions 2374-2410]
ACCCTATCTCGGTCTATTCTTTTGATTTATAAGGGATTTTGGGGATTTCGGCCTATTGGTTAAAAAATGA
GCTGATTTAACAAAAATTTAACGCGAATTAATTCTGTGGAATGTGTGTCAGTTAGGGTGTGGAAAGTCCC
CAGGCTCCCCAGCAGGCAGAAGTATGCAAAGCATGCATCTCAATTAGTCAGCAACCAGGTGTGGAAAGTC
CCCAGGCTCCCCAGCAGGCAGAAGTATGCAAAGCATGCATCTCAATTAGTCAGCAACCATAGTCCCGCCC
CTAACTCCGCCCATCCCGCCCCTAACTCCGCCCAGTTCCGCCCATTCTCCGCCCCATGGCTGACTAATTT
TTTTTATTTATGCAGAGGCCGAGGCCGCCTCTGCCTCTGAGCTATTCCAGAAGTAGTGAGGAGGCTTTTT
TGGAGGCCTAGGCTTTTGCAAAAAGCTCCCGGGAGCTTGTATATCCATTTTCGGATCTGATCAAGAGACA
GGATGAGGATCGTTTCGCATGATTGAACAAGATGGATTGCACGCAGGTTCTCCGGCCGCTTGGGTGGAGA
GGCTATTCGGCTATGACTGGGCACAACAGACAATCGGCTGCTCTGATGCCGCCGTGTTCCGGCTGTCAGC
GCAGGGGCGCCCGGTTCTTTTTGTCAAGACCGACCTGTCCGGTGCCCTGAATGAACTGCAGGACGAGGCA
GCGCGGCTATCGTGGCTGGCCACGACGGGCGTTCCTTGCGCAGCTGTGCTCGACGTTGTCACTGAAGCGG
GAAGGGACTGGCTGCTATTGGGCGAAGTGCCGGGGCAGGATCTCCTGTCATCTCACCTTGCTCCTGCCGA
GAAAGTATCCATCATGGCTGATGCAATGCGGCGGCTGCATACGCTTGATCCGGCTACCTGCCCATTCGAC
CACCAAGCGAAACATCGCATCGAGCGAGCACGTACTCGGATGGAAGCCGGTCTTGTCGATCAGGATGATC
TGGACGAAGAGCATCAGGGGCTCGCGCCAGCCGAACTGTTCGCCAGGCTCAAGGCGCGCATGCCCGACGG
CGAGGATCTCGTCGTGACCCATGGCGATGCCTGCTTGCCGAATATCATGGTGGAAAATGGCCGCTTTTCT
GGATTCATCGACTGTGGCCGGCTGGGTGTGGCGGACCGCTATCAGGACATAGCGTTGGCTACCCGTGATA
TTGCTGAAGAGCTTGGCGGCGAATGGGCTGACCGCTTCCTCGTGCTTTACGGTATCGCCGCTCCCGATTC
GCAGCGCATCGCCTTCTATCGCCTTCTTGACGAGTTCTTCTGAGCGGGACTCTGGGGTTCGCGAAATGAC
CGACCAAGCGACGCCCAACCTGCCATCACGAGATTTCGATTCCACCGCCGCCTTCTATGAAAGGTTGGGC
TTCGGAATCGTTTTCCGGGACGCCGGCTGGATGATCCTCCAGCGCGGGGATCTCATGCTGGAGTTCTTCG
CCCACCCCAACTTGTTTATTGCAGCTTATAATGGTTACAAATAAAGCAATAGCATCACAAATTTCACAAA
TAAAGCATTTTTTTCACTGCATTCTAGTTGTGGTTTGTCCAAACTCATCAATGTATCTTATCATGTCTGT
ATACCGTCGACCTCTAGCTAGAGCTTGGCGTAATCATGGTCATAGCTGTTTCCTGTGTGAAATTGTTATC
CGCTCACAATTCCACACAACATACGAGCCGGAAGCATAAAGTGTAAAGCCTGGGGTGCCTAATGAGTGAG
CTAACTCACATTAATTGCGTTGCGCTCACTGCCCGCTTTCCAGTCGGGAAACCTGTCGTGCCAGCTGCAT
TAATGAATCGGCCAACGCGCGGGGAGAGGCGGTTTGCGTATTGGGCGCTCTTCCGCTTCCTCGCTCACTG
ACTCGCTGCGCTCGGTCGTTCGGCTGCGGCGAGCGGTATCAGCTCACTCAAAGGCGGTAATACGGTTATC
CACAGAATCAGGGGATAACGCAGGAAAGAACATGTGAGCAAAAGGCCAGCAAAAGGCCAGGAACCGTAAA
AAGGCCGCGTTGCTGGCGTTTTTCCATAGGCTCCGCCCCCCTGACGAGCATCACAAAAATCGACGCTCAA
GTCAGAGGTGGCGAAACCCGACAGGACTATAAAGATACCAGGCGTTTCCCCCTGGAAGCTCCCTCGTGCG
CTCTCCTGTTCCGACCCTGCCGCTTACCGGATACCTGTCCGCCTTTCTCCCTTCGGGAAGCGTGGCGCTT
TCTCAATGCTCACGCTGTAGGTATCTCAGTTCGGTGTAGGTCGTTCGCTCCAAGCTGGGCTGTGTGCACG
AACCCCCCGTTCAGCCCGACCGCTGCGCCTTATCCGGTAACTATCGTCTTGAGTCCAACCCGGTAAGACA
CGACTTATCGCCACTGGCAGCAGCCACTGGTAACAGGATTAGCAGAGCGAGGTATGTAGGCGGTGCTACA
GAGTTCTTGAAGTGGTGGCCTAACTACGGCTACACTAGAAGGACAGTATTTGGTATCTGCGCTCTGCTGA
AGCCAGTTACCTTCGGAAAAAGAGTTGGTAGCTCTTGATCCGGCAAACAAACCACCGCTGGTAGCGGTGG
TTTTTTTGTTTGCAAGCAGCAGATTACGCGCAGAAAAAAAGGATCTCAAGAAGATCCTTTGATCTTTTCT
ACGGGGTCTGACGCTCAGTGGAACGAAAACTCACGTTAAGGGATTTTGGTCATGAGATTATCAAAAAGGA
TCTTCACCTAGATCCTTTTAAATTAAAAATGAAGTTTTAAATCAATCTAAAGTATATATGAGTAAACTTG
GTCTGACAGTTACCAATGCTTAATCAGTGAGGCACCTATCTCAGCGATCTGTCTATTTCGTTCATCCATA
GTTGCCTGACTCCCCGTCGTGTAGATAACTACGATACGGGAGGGCTTACCATCTGGCCCCAGTGCTGCAA
TGATACCGCGAGACCCACGCTCACCGGCTCCAGATTTATCAGCAATAAACCAGCCAGCCGGAAGGGCCGA
GCGCAGAAGTGGTCCTGCAACTTTATCCGCCTCCATCCAGTCTATTAATTGTTGCCGGGAAGCTAGAGTA
AGTAGTTCGCCAGTTAATAGTTTGCGCAACGTTGTTGCCATTGCTACAGGCATCGTGGTGTCACGCTCGT
CGTTTGGTATGGCTTCATTCAGCTCCGGTTCCCAACGATCAAGGCGAGTTACATGATCCCCCATGTTGTG
CAAAAAAGCGGTTAGCTCCTTCGGTCCTCCGATCGTTGTCAGAAGTAAGTTGGCCGCAGTGTTATCACTC
ATGGTTATGGCAGCACTGCATAATTCTCTTACTGTCATGCCATCCGTAAGATGCTTTTCTGTGACTGGTG
AGTACTCAACCAAGTCATTCTGAGAATAGTGTATGCGGCGACCGAGTTGCTCTTGCCCGGCGTCAATACG
GGATAATACCGCGCCACATAGCAGAACTTTAAAAGTGCTCATCATTGGAAAACGTTCTTCGGGGCGAAAA
CTCTCAAGGATCTTACCGCTGTTGAGATCCAGTTCGATGTAACCCACTCGTGCACCCAACTGATCTTCAG
CATCTTTTACTTTCACCAGCGTTTCTGGGTGAGCAAAAACAGGAAGGCAAAATGCCGCAAAAAAGGGAAT
AAGGGCGACACGGAAATGTTGAATACTCATACTCTTCCTTTTTCAATATTATTGAAGCATTTATCAGGGT
TATTGTCTCATGAGCGGATACATATTTGAATGTATTTAGAAAAATAAACAAATAGGGGTTCCGCGCACAT
TTCCCCGAAAAGTGCCACCTGACGTC
Features (pLannotate 1.2.2; 23 found; start..end, strand, type, name):
     36..80      -  misc_feature   bom (fragment): basis of mobility region from pBR322
    235..614     +  enhancer       CMV enhancer: human cytomegalovirus immediate early enhancer
    615..818     +  promoter       CMV promoter: human cytomegalovirus (CMV) immediate early promoter
    814..847     +  LTR            5' LTR (truncated) (fragment): truncated 5' long terminal repeat (LTR) from HIV-1
    863..881     +  promoter       T7 promoter: promoter for bacteriophage T7 RNA polymerase
    911..935     +  protein_bind   attB1: mutant version of attB; recombination site for the Gateway® BP reaction BP Clonase™
    965..1642    +  CDS            POLG_ZIKVF (fragment): Experimental evidence at protein level: Swiss-Prot protein existence level 1. [RNA-directed RNA polymerase NS5]: Replicates the viral (+) and (-) RNA genome, and performs the capping of genomes in the cytoplasm (PubMed:30951555). Methylates viral RNA cap at guanine N-7 and ribose 2'-O positions. Once sufficient NS5 is expressed, binds to the cap-proximal structure and inhibits further translation of the viral genome (By similarity). Besides its role in RNA genome replication, also prevents the establishment of a cellular antiviral state by blocking the interferon-alpha/beta (IFN-alpha/beta) si
   1656..1680    -  protein_bind   attB2: mutant version of attB; recombination site for the Gateway® BP reaction BP Clonase™
   1706..1747    +  CDS            V5 tag: epitope tag from simian virus 5
   1831..1879    +  polyA_signal   HSV TK poly(A) signal: herpes simplex virus thymidine kinase polyadenylation signal (Cole and Stacy, 1985)
   1970..1986    -  polyA_signal   bGH poly(A) signal (fragment): bovine growth hormone polyadenylation signal
   2081..2509    +  rep_origin     f1 ori (sequence partly withheld): f1 bacteriophage origin of replication; arrow indicates direction of (+) strand synthesis
   2523..2852    +  promoter       SV40 promoter: SV40 enhancer and early promoter
   2919..3710    +  CDS            neo: KKA2_KLEPN - Also known as kan, nptII. Experimental evidence at protein level: Swiss-Prot protein existence level 1. Resistance to kanamycin, neomycin, paromomycin, ribostamycin, butirosin and gentamicin B. From Klebsiella pneumoniae.
   3736..3894    +  CDS            ble (fragment): BLE_KLEPN - Experimental evidence at protein level: Swiss-Prot protein existence level 1. Binding protein with a strong affinity to the bleomycin family of antibiotics. Binds to CL990; an antimitotic-antibiotic compound. From Klebsiella pneumoniae.
   3889..4010    +  polyA_signal   SV40 poly(A) signal: SV40 polyadenylation signal
   4083..4099    -  protein_bind   lac operator: The lac repressor binds to the lac operator to inhibit transcription in E. coli. This inhibition can be relieved by adding lactose or isopropyl-β-D-thiogalactopyranoside (IPTG). lac repressor encoded by lacI
   4107..4137    -  promoter       lac promoter: promoter for the E. coli lac operon
   4152..4173    -  protein_bind   CAP binding site: CAP binding activates transcription in the presence of cAMP. E. coli catabolite activator protein
   4186..4278    -  CDS            lacI (fragment): lac repressor; lacI; The lac repressor binds to the lac operator to inhibit transcription in E. coli. This inhibition can be relieved by adding lactose or isopropyl-β-D-thiogalactopyranoside (IPTG).
   4461..5049    -  rep_origin     ori: high-copy-number ColE1/pMB1/pBR322/pUC origin of replication
   5220..6080    -  CDS            AmpR: β-lactamase; bla; confers resistance to ampicillin, carbenicillin, and related antibiotics
   6081..6185    -  promoter       AmpR promoter: bla
