>Addgene plasmid #120818 | pcDNA3.2/NS2A | addgene full sequence | sequence record 234583 | Addgene NGS Result
GACATTGATTATTGACTAGTTATTAATAGTAATCAATTACGGGGTCATTAGTTCATAGCCCATATATGGA
GTTCCGCGTTACATAACTTACGGTAAATGGCCCGCCTGGCTGACCGCCCAACGACCCCCGCCCATTGACG
TCAATAATGACGTATGTTCCCATAGTAACGCCAATAGGGACTTTCCATTGACGTCAATGGGTGGAGTATT
TACGGTAAACTGCCCACTTGGCAGTACATCAAGTGTATCATATGCCAAGTACGCCCCCTATTGACGTCAA
TGACGGTAAATGGCCCGCCTGGCATTATGCCCAGTACATGACCTTATGGGACTTTCCTACTTGGCAGTAC
ATCTACGTATTAGTCATCGCTATTACCATGGTGATGCGGTTTTGGCAGTACATCAATGGGCGTGGATAGC
GGTTTGACTCACGGGGATTTCCAAGTCTCCACCCCATTGACGTCAATGGGAGTTTGTTTTGGCACCAAAA
TCAACGGGACTTTCCAAAATGTCGTAACAACTCCGCCCCATTGACGCAAATGGGCGGTAGGCGTGTACGG
TGGGAGGTCTATATAAGCAGAGCTCTCTGGCTAACTAGAGAACCCACTGCTTACTGGCTTATCGAAATTA
ATACGACTCACTATAGGGAGACCCAAGCTGGCTAGTTAAGCTATCAACAAGTTTGTACAAAAAAGCAGGC
TCCGAATTCGCCCTTAGGAGGACAGCTATGGGATCAACTGATCACATGGATCACTTCTCCCTTGGAGTGC
TTGTGATTCTGCTCATGGTGCAGGAAGGGCTGAAGAAGAGAATGACCACAAAGATCATCATAAGCACATC
AATGGCAGTGCTGGTAGCTATGATCCTGGGAGGATTTTCAATGAGTGACCTGGCTAAGCTTGCAATTTTG
ATGGGCGCCACCTTCGCGGAAATGAACACTGGAGGAGATGTAGCTCATCTGGCGCTGATAGCGGCATTCA
AAGTCAGACCAGCGTTGCTGGTATCTTTCATCTTCAGAGCTAATTGGACACCCCGTGAAAGCATGCTGCT
GGCCTTGGCCTCGTGTCTTTTGCAAACTGCGATCTCCGCCTTGGAAGGCGACCTGATGGTTCTCATCAAT
GGTTTTGCTTTGGCCTGGTTGGCAATACGAGCGATGGTTGTTCCACGCACTGATAACATCACCTTGGCAA
TCCTGGCTGCTCTGACACCACTGGCCCGGGGCACACTGCTTGTGGCGTGGAGAGCAGGCCTTGCTACTTG
CGGGGGGTTTATGCTCCTCTCTCTGAAGGGAAAAGGCAGTGTGAAGAAGAACTTACCATTTGTCATGGCC
CTGGGACTAACCGCTGTGAGGCTGGTCGACCCCATCAACGTGGTGGGACTGCTGTTGCTCACAAGGAGTG
GGAAGCGGAAGGGCGAATTCGACCCAGCTTTCTTGTACAAAGTGGTTGATCTAGAGGGCCCGCGGTTCGA
AGGTAAGCCTATCCCTAACCCTCTCCTCGGTCTCGATTCTACGCGTACCGGTTAGTAATGAGTTTAAACG
GGGGAGGCTAACTGAAACACGGAAGGAGACAATACCGGAAGGAACCCGCGCTATGACGGCAATAAAAAGA
CAGAATAAAACGCACGGGTGTTGGGTCGTTTGTTCATAAACGCGGGGTTCGGTCCCAGGGCTGGCACTCT
GTCGATACCCCACCGAGACCCCATTGGGGCCAATACGCCCGCGTTTCTTCCTTTTCCCCACCCCACCCCC
CAAGTTCGGGTGAAGGCCCAGGGCTCGCAGCCAACGTCGGGGCGGCAGGCCCTGCCATAGCAGATCTGCG
CAGCTGGGGCTCTAGGGGGTATCCCC
[124 nt withheld, positions 1847-1970]
C
[91 nt withheld, positions 1972-2062]
A
[49 nt withheld, positions 2064-2112]
CCTTTGACGTTGGAGTCCACGTTCTTT
[37 nt withheld, positions 2140-2176]
ACCCTATCTCGGTCTATTCTTTTGATTTATAAGGGATTTTGCCGATTTCGGCCTATTGGTTAAAAAATGA
GCTGATTTAACAAAAATTTAACGCGAATTAATTCTGTGGAATGTGTGTCAGTTAGGGTGTGGAAAGTCCC
CAGGCTCCCCAGCAGGCAGAAGTATGCAAAGCATGCATCTCAATTAGTCAGCAACCAGGTGTGGAAAGTC
CCCAGGCTCCCCAGCAGGCAGAAGTATGCAAAGCATGCATCTCAATTAGTCAGCAACCATAGTCCCGCCC
CTAACTCCGCCCATCCCGCCCCTAACTCCGCCCAGTTCCGCCCATTCTCCGCCCCATGGCTGACTAATTT
TTTTTATTTATGCAGAGGCCGAGGCCGCCTCTGCCTCTGAGCTATTCCAGAAGTAGTGAGGAGGCTTTTT
TGGAGGCCTAGGCTTTTGCAAAAAGCTCCCGGGAGCTTGTATATCCATTTTCGGATCTGATCAAGAGACA
GGATGAGGATCGTTTCGCATGATTGAACAAGATGGATTGCACGCAGGTTCTCCGGCCGCTTGGGTGGAGA
GGCTATTCGGCTATGACTGGGCACAACAGACAATCGGCTGCTCTGATGCCGCCGTGTTCCGGCTGTCAGC
GCAGGGGCGCCCGGTTCTTTTTGTCAAGACCGACCTGTCCGGTGCCCTGAATGAACTGCAGGACGAGGCA
GCGCGGCTATCGTGGCTGGCCACGACGGGCGTTCCTTGCGCAGCTGTGCTCGACGTTGTCACTGAAGCGG
GAAGGGACTGGCTGCTATTGGGCGAAGTGCCGGGGCAGGATCTCCTGTCATCTCACCTTGCTCCTGCCGA
GAAAGTATCCATCATGGCTGATGCAATGCGGCGGCTGCATACGCTTGATCCGGCTACCTGCCCATTCGAC
CACCAAGCGAAACATCGCATCGAGCGAGCACGTACTCGGATGGAAGCCGGTCTTGTCGATCAGGATGATC
TGGACGAAGAGCATCAGGGGCTCGCGCCAGCCGAACTGTTCGCCAGGCTCAAGGCGCGCATGCCCGACGG
CGAGGATCTCGTCGTGACCCATGGCGATGCCTGCTTGCCGAATATCATGGTGGAAAATGGCCGCTTTTCT
GGATTCATCGACTGTGGCCGGCTGGGTGTGGCGGACCGCTATCAGGACATAGCGTTGGCTACCCGTGATA
TTGCTGAAGAGCTTGGCGGCGAATGGGCTGACCGCTTCCTCGTGCTTTACGGTATCGCCGCTCCCGATTC
GCAGCGCATCGCCTTCTATCGCCTTCTTGACGAGTTCTTCTGAGCGGGACTCTGGGGTTCGCGAAATGAC
CGACCAAGCGACGCCCAACCTGCCATCACGAGATTTCGATTCCACCGCCGCCTTCTATGAAAGGTTGGGC
TTCGGAATCGTTTTCCGGGACGCCGGCTGGATGATCCTCCAGCGCGGGGATCTCATGCTGGAGTTCTTCG
CCCACCCCAACTTGTTTATTGCAGCTTATAATGGTTACAAATAAAGCAATAGCATCACAAATTTCACAAA
TAAAGCATTTTTTTCACTGCATTCTAGTTGTGGTTTGTCCAAACTCATCAATGTATCTTATCATGTCTGT
ATACCGTCGACCTCTAGCTAGAGCTTGGCGTAATCATGGTCATAGCTGTTTCCTGTGTGAAATTGTTATC
CGCTCACAATTCCACACAACATACGAGCCGGAAGCATAAAGTGTAAAGCCTGGGGTGCCTAATGAGTGAG
CTAACTCACATTAATTGCGTTGCGCTCACTGCCCGCTTTCCAGTCGGGAAACCTGTCGTGCCAGCTGCAT
TAATGAATCGGCCAACGCGCGGGGAGAGGCGGTTTGCGTATTGGGCGCTCTTCCGCTTCCTCGCTCACTG
ACTCGCTGCGCTCGGTCGTTCGGCTGCGGCGAGCGGTATCAGCTCACTCAAAGGCGGTAATACGGTTATC
CACAGAATCAGGGGATAACGCAGGAAAGAACATGTGAGCAAAAGGCCAGCAAAAGGCCAGGAACCGTAAA
AAGGCCGCGTTGCTGGCGTTTTTCCATAGGCTCCGCCCCCCTGACGAGCATCACAAAAATCGACGCTCAA
GTCAGAGGTGGCGAAACCCGACAGGACTATAAAGATACCAGGCGTTTCCCCCTGGAAGCTCCCTCGTGCG
CTCTCCTGTTCCGACCCTGCCGCTTACCGGATACCTGTCCGCCTTTCTCCCTTCGGGAAGCGTGGCGCTT
TCTCATAGCTCACGCTGTAGGTATCTCAGTTCGGTGTAGGTCGTTCGCTCCAAGCTGGGCTGTGTGCACG
AACCCCCCGTTCAGCCCGACCGCTGCGCCTTATCCGGTAACTATCGTCTTGAGTCCAACCCGGTAAGACA
CGACTTATCGCCACTGGCAGCAGCCACTGGTAACAGGATTAGCAGAGCGAGGTATGTAGGCGGTGCTACA
GAGTTCTTGAAGTGGTGGCCTAACTACGGCTACACTAGAAGAACAGTATTTGGTATCTGCGCTCTGCTGA
AGCCAGTTACCTTCGGAAAAAGAGTTGGTAGCTCTTGATCCGGCAAACAAACCACCGCTGGTAGCGGTGG
TTTTTTTGTTTGCAAGCAGCAGATTACGCGCAGAAAAAAAGGATCTCAAGAAGATCCTTTGATCTTTTCT
ACGGGGTCTGACGCTCAGTGGAACGAAAACTCACGTTAAGGGATTTTGGTCATGAGATTATCAAAAAGGA
TCTTCACCTAGATCCTTTTAAATTAAAAATGAAGTTTTAAATCAATCTAAAGTATATATGAGTAAACTTG
GTCTGACAGTTACCAATGCTTAATCAGTGAGGCACCTATCTCAGCGATCTGTCTATTTCGTTCATCCATA
GTTGCCTGACTCCCCGTCGTGTAGATAACTACGATACGGGAGGGCTTACCATCTGGCCCCAGTGCTGCAA
TGATACCGCGAGACCCACGCTCACCGGCTCCAGATTTATCAGCAATAAACCAGCCAGCCGGAAGGGCCGA
GCGCAGAAGTGGTCCTGCAACTTTATCCGCCTCCATCCAGTCTATTAATTGTTGCCGGGAAGCTAGAGTA
AGTAGTTCGCCAGTTAATAGTTTGCGCAACGTTGTTGCCATTGCTACAGGCATCGTGGTGTCACGCTCGT
CGTTTGGTATGGCTTCATTCAGCTCCGGTTCCCAACGATCAAGGCGAGTTACATGATCCCCCATGTTGTG
CAAAAAAGCGGTTAGCTCCTTCGGTCCTCCGATCGTTGTCAGAAGTAAGTTGGCCGCAGTGTTATCACTC
ATGGTTATGGCAGCACTGCATAATTCTCTTACTGTCATGCCATCCGTAAGATGCTTTTCTGTGACTGGTG
AGTACTCAACCAAGTCATTCTGAGAATAGTGTATGCGGCGACCGAGTTGCTCTTGCCCGGCGTCAATACG
GGATAATACCGCGCCACATAGCAGAACTTTAAAAGTGCTCATCATTGGAAAACGTTCTTCGGGGCGAAAA
CTCTCAAGGATCTTACCGCTGTTGAGATCCAGTTCGATGTAACCCACTCGTGCACCCAACTGATCTTCAG
CATCTTTTACTTTCACCAGCGTTTCTGGGTGAGCAAAAACAGGAAGGCAAAATGCCGCAAAAAAGGGAAT
AAGGGCGACACGGAAATGTTGAATACTCATACTCTTCCTTTTTCAATATTATTGAAGCATTTATCAGGGT
TATTGTCTCATGAGCGGATACATATTTGAATGTATTTAGAAAAATAAACAAATAGGGGTTCCGCGCACAT
TTCCCCGAAAAGTGCCACCTGACGTCGACGGATCGGGAGATCTCCCGATCCCCTATGGTGCACTCTCAGT
ACAATCTGCTCTGATGCCGCATAGTTAAGCCAGTATCTGCTCCCTGCTTGTGTGTTGGAGGTCGCTGAGT
AGTGCGCGAGCAAAATTTAAGCTACAACAAGGCAAGGCTTGACCGACAATTGCATGAAGAATCTGCTTAG
GGTTAGGCGTTTTGCGCTGCTTCGCGATGTACGGGCCAGATATACGCGTT
Features (pLannotate 1.2.2; 23 found; start..end, strand, type, name):
      1..380     +  enhancer       CMV enhancer: human cytomegalovirus immediate early enhancer
    381..584     +  promoter       CMV promoter: human cytomegalovirus (CMV) immediate early promoter
    580..613     +  LTR            5' LTR (truncated) (fragment): truncated 5' long terminal repeat (LTR) from HIV-1
    629..647     +  promoter       T7 promoter: promoter for bacteriophage T7 RNA polymerase
    677..701     +  protein_bind   attB1: mutant version of attB; recombination site for the Gateway® BP reaction BP Clonase™
    731..1408    +  CDS            POLG_ZIKVF (fragment): Experimental evidence at protein level: Swiss-Prot protein existence level 1. [RNA-directed RNA polymerase NS5]: Replicates the viral (+) and (-) RNA genome, and performs the capping of genomes in the cytoplasm (PubMed:30951555). Methylates viral RNA cap at guanine N-7 and ribose 2'-O positions. Once sufficient NS5 is expressed, binds to the cap-proximal structure and inhibits further translation of the viral genome (By similarity). Besides its role in RNA genome replication, also prevents the establishment of a cellular antiviral state by blocking the interferon-alpha/beta (IFN-alpha/beta) si
   1422..1446    -  protein_bind   attB2: mutant version of attB; recombination site for the Gateway® BP reaction BP Clonase™
   1472..1513    +  CDS            V5 tag: epitope tag from simian virus 5
   1597..1645    +  polyA_signal   HSV TK poly(A) signal: herpes simplex virus thymidine kinase polyadenylation signal (Cole and Stacy, 1985)
   1736..1752    -  polyA_signal   bGH poly(A) signal (fragment): bovine growth hormone polyadenylation signal
   1847..2275    +  rep_origin     f1 ori (sequence partly withheld): f1 bacteriophage origin of replication; arrow indicates direction of (+) strand synthesis
   2289..2618    +  promoter       SV40 promoter: SV40 enhancer and early promoter
   2685..3476    +  CDS            neo: KKA2_KLEPN - Also known as kan, nptII. Experimental evidence at protein level: Swiss-Prot protein existence level 1. Resistance to kanamycin, neomycin, paromomycin, ribostamycin, butirosin and gentamicin B. From Klebsiella pneumoniae.
   3502..3660    +  CDS            ble (fragment): BLE_KLEPN - Experimental evidence at protein level: Swiss-Prot protein existence level 1. Binding protein with a strong affinity to the bleomycin family of antibiotics. Binds to CL990; an antimitotic-antibiotic compound. From Klebsiella pneumoniae.
   3655..3776    +  polyA_signal   SV40 poly(A) signal: SV40 polyadenylation signal
   3849..3865    -  protein_bind   lac operator: The lac repressor binds to the lac operator to inhibit transcription in E. coli. This inhibition can be relieved by adding lactose or isopropyl-β-D-thiogalactopyranoside (IPTG). lac repressor encoded by lacI
   3873..3903    -  promoter       lac promoter: promoter for the E. coli lac operon
   3918..3939    -  protein_bind   CAP binding site: CAP binding activates transcription in the presence of cAMP. E. coli catabolite activator protein
   3952..4044    -  CDS            lacI (fragment): lac repressor; lacI; The lac repressor binds to the lac operator to inhibit transcription in E. coli. This inhibition can be relieved by adding lactose or isopropyl-β-D-thiogalactopyranoside (IPTG).
   4227..4815    -  rep_origin     ori: high-copy-number ColE1/pMB1/pBR322/pUC origin of replication
   4986..5846    -  CDS            AmpR: β-lactamase; bla; confers resistance to ampicillin, carbenicillin, and related antibiotics
   5847..5951    -  promoter       AmpR promoter: bla
   6010..6062    -  misc_feature   bom (fragment): basis of mobility region from pBR322
