[The description below was written by a language model from this plasmid's Addgene catalogue record and pLannotate feature annotations shown in this document.]
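Description:
pcDNA3.2/NS2A is a mammalian expression plasmid of about 6.2 kb, built on the Invitrogen pcDNA3.2 Gateway destination backbone, for ectopic expression of the Zika virus (ZIKV) non-structural protein NS2A. It is maintained in E. coli at high copy through a ColE1/pUC-type origin and selected with ampicillin via the β-lactamase gene. An f1 origin is also present, which can support single-stranded DNA production. For mammalian cells, an SV40 enhancer/early promoter drives a neomycin phosphotransferase (neo) cassette ending in the SV40 poly(A) signal, which in principle allows G418 selection of stable transfectants.

The payload sits downstream of the human CMV immediate early enhancer and promoter. A T7 promoter follows, which can be used for in vitro transcription. The insert is flanked by attB1 and attB2 sites, the scars of Gateway recombination by which it was introduced. It is a 678-nt coding segment that the automated annotation matches to a fragment of the ZIKV polyprotein. The functional text attached to that hit describes NS5, but this is generic polyprotein entry text; the catalogue identifies the fragment as NS2A. The coding sequence lies upstream of a backbone-encoded C-terminal V5 epitope tag for antibody detection, and the HSV TK polyadenylation signal ends the transcription unit. The short HIV-1 LTR, bGH poly(A), ble, lacI and bom fragments are most likely backbone remnants or incidental matches.

The depositor and sequencing-derived records are the same length and carry the same features, differing only in start coordinate. The associated work studied how ZIKV interacts with RIG-I sensing and type I interferon responses, so the plasmid suits transient expression of tagged NS2A in such assays.
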