Addgene plasmid #120818: pcDNA3.2/NS2A
Purpose: Ectopic expression of ZIKV protein
Depositing lab: Jan Rehwinkel. Publication: Infection with a Brazilian isolate of Zika virus generates RIG-I stimulatory RNA and the viral NS5 protein blocks type I IFN induction and signaling. Hertzog J, Dias Junior AG, Rigby RE, Donald CL, Mayer A, Sezgin E, Song C, Jin B, Hublitz P, Eggeling C, Kohl A, Rehwinkel J. Eur J Immunol. 2018 Mar 23. doi: 10.1002/eji.201847483. PubMed 29572905.
Backbone
  Vector backbone: pcDNA3.2
  Backbone manufacturer: Invitrogen
  Backbone size w/o insert (bp): 5535
  Vector type: Mammalian Expression
Growth in bacteria
  Bacterial resistance: Ampicillin, 100 μg/mL
  Growth temperature: 37°C
  Growth strain: DH5alpha
  Copy number: High Copy
Gene/Insert
  Gene/Insert name: NS2A ZIKV
  Promoter: CMV
  Tag / fusion protein: V5 (C terminal on backbone)
  Cloning method: Gateway Cloning
Terms and licenses: Academic/Nonprofit Terms; Industry Terms: Not Available to Industry
How to cite: pcDNA3.2/NS2A was a gift from Jan Rehwinkel (Addgene plasmid # 120818 ; http://n2t.net/addgene:120818 ; RRID:Addgene_120818)
